>Addgene plasmid #195764 | pFastBac HTB MBP-SARM1 A600G | addgene full sequence | sequence record 384748 | Addgene NGS Result
G
[124 nt withheld, positions 2-125]
C
[91 nt withheld, positions 127-217]
A
[49 nt withheld, positions 219-267]
CCTTTGACGTTGGAGTCCACGTTCTT
[37 nt withheld, positions 294-330]
ACCCTATCTCGGTCTATTCTTTTGATTTATAAGGGATTTTGCCGATTTCGGCCTATTGGTTAAAAAATGA
GCTGATTTAACAAAAATTTAACGCGAATTTTAACAAAATATTAACGCTTACAATTTAGGTGGCACTTTTC
GGGGAAATGTGCGCGGAACCCCTATTTGTTTATTTTTCTAAATACATTCAAATATGTATCCGCTCATGAG
ACAATAACCCTGATAAATGCTTCAATAATATTGAAAAAGGAAGAGTATGAGTATTCAACATTTCCGTGTC
GCCCTTATTCCCTTTTTTGCGGCATTTTGCCTTCCTGTTTTTGCTCACCCAGAAACGCTGGTGAAAGTAA
AAGATGCTGAAGATCAGTTGGGTGCACGAGTGGGTTACATCGAACTGGATCTCAACAGCGGTAAGATCCT
TGAGAGTTTTCGCCCCGAAGAACGTTTTCCAATGATGAGCACTTTTAAAGTTCTGCTATGTGGCGCGGTA
TTATCCCGTATTGACGCCGGGCAAGAGCAACTCGGTCGCCGCATACACTATTCTCAGAATGACTTGGTTG
AGTACTCACCAGTCACAGAAAAGCATCTTACGGATGGCATGACAGTAAGAGAATTATGCAGTGCTGCCAT
AACCATGAGTGATAACACTGCGGCCAACTTACTTCTGACAACGATCGGAGGACCGAAGGAGCTAACCGCT
TTTTTGCACAACATGGGGGATCATGTAACTCGCCTTGATCGTTGGGAACCGGAGCTGAATGAAGCCATAC
CAAACGACGAGCGTGACACCACGATGCCTGTAGCAATGGCAACAACGTTGCGCAAACTATTAACTGGCGA
ACTACTTACTCTAGCTTCCCGGCAACAATTAATAGACTGGATGGAGGCGGATAAAGTTGCAGGACCACTT
CTGCGCTCGGCCCTTCCGGCTGGCTGGTTTATTGCTGATAAATCTGGAGCCGGTGAGCGTGGGTCTCGCG
GTATCATTGCAGCACTGGGGCCAGATGGTAAGCCCTCCCGTATCGTAGTTATCTACACGACGGGGAGTCA
GGCAACTATGGATGAACGAAATAGACAGATCGCTGAGATAGGTGCCTCACTGATTAAGCATTGGTAACTG
TCAGACCAAGTTTACTCATATATACTTTAGATTGATTTAAAACTTCATTTTTAATTTAAAAGGATCTAGG
TGAAGATCCTTTTTGATAATCTCATGACCAAAATCCCTTAACGTGAGTTTTCGTTCCACTGAGCGTCAGA
CCCCGTAGAAAAGATCAAAGGATCTTCTTGAGATCCTTTTTTTCTGCGCGTAATCTGCTGCTTGCAAACA
AAAAAACCACCGCTACCAGCGGTGGTTTGTTTGCCGGATCAAGAGCTACCAACTCTTTTTCCGAAGGTAA
CTGGCTTCAGCAGAGCGCAGATACCAAATACTGTTCTTCTAGTGTAGCCGTAGTTAGGCCACCACTTCAA
GAACTCTGTAGCACCGCCTACATACCTCGCTCTGCTAATCCTGTTACCAGTGGCTGCTGCCAGTGGCGAT
AAGTCGTGTCTTACCGGGTTGGACTCAAGACGATAGTTACCGGATAAGGCGCAGCGGTCGGGCTGAACGG
GGGGTTCGTGCACACAGCCCAGCTTGGAGCGAACGACCTACACCGAACTGAGATACCTACAGCGTGAGCT
ATGAGAAAGCGCCACGCTTCCCGAAGGGAGAAAGGCGGACAGGTATCCGGTAAGCGGCAGGGTCGGAACA
GGAGAGCGCACGAGGGAGCTTCCAGGGGGAAACGCCTGGTATCTTTATAGTCCTGTCGGGTTTCGCCACC
TCTGACTTGAGCGTCGATTTTTGTGATGCTCGTCAGGGGGGCGGAGCCTATGGAAAAACGCCAGCAACGC
GGCCTTTTTACGGTTCCTGGCCTTTTGCTGGCCTTTTGCTCACATGTTCTTTCCTGCGTTATCCCCTGAT
TCTGTGGATAACCGTATTACCGCCTTTGAGTGAGCTGATACCGCTCGCCGCAGCCGAACGACCGAGCGCA
GCGAGTCAGTGAGCGAGGAAGCGGAAGAGCGCCTGATGCGGTATTTTCTCCTTACGCATCTGTGCGGTAT
TTCACACCGCATAGACCAGCCGCGTAACCTGGCAAAATCGGTTACGGTTGAGTAATAAATGGATGCCCTG
CGTAAGCGGGTGTGGGCGGACAATAAAGTCTTAAACTGAACAAAATAGATCTAAACTATGACAATAAAGT
CTTAAACTAGACAGAATAGTTGTAAACTGAAATCAGTCCAGTTATGCTGTGAAAAAGCATACTGGACTTT
TGTTATGGCTAAAGCAAACTCTTCATTTTCTGAAGTGCAAATTGCCCGTCGTATTAAAGAGGGGCGTGGC
CAAGGGCATGGTAAAGACTATATTCGCGGCGTTGTGACAATTTACCGAACAACTCCGCGGCCGGGAAGCC
GATCTCGGCTTGAACGAATTGTTAGGTGGCGGTACTTGGGTCGATATCAAAGTGCATCACTTCTTCCCGT
ATGCCCAACTTTGTATAGAGAGCCACTGCGGGATCGTCACCGTAATCTGCTTGCACGTAGATCACATAAG
CACCAAGCGCGTTGGCCTCATGCTTGAGGAGATTGATGAGCGCGGTGGCAATGCCCTGCCTCCGGTGCTC
GCCGGAGACTGCGAGATCATAGATATAGATCTCACTACGCGGCTGCTCAAACTTGGGCAGAACGTAAGCC
GCGAGAGCGCCAACAACCGCTTCTTGGTCGAAGGCAGCAAGCGCGATGAATGTCTTACTACGGAGCAAGT
TCCCGAGGTAATCGGAGTCCGGCTGATGTTGGGAGTAGGTGGCTACGTCTCCGAACTCACGACCGAAAAG
ATCAAGAGCAGCCCGCATGGATTTGACTTGGTCAGGGCCGAGCCTACATGTGCGAATGATGCCCATACTT
GAGCCACCTAACTTTGTTTTAGGGCGACTGCCCTGCTGCGTAACATCGTTGCTGCTGCGTAACATCGTTG
CTGCTCCATAACATCAAACATCGACCCACGGCGTAACGCGCTTGCTGCTTGGATGCCCGAGGCATAGACT
GTACAAAAAAACAGTCATAACAAGCCATGAAAACCGCCACTGCGCCGTTACCACCGCTGCGTTCGGTCAA
GGTTCTGGACCAGTTGCGTGAGCGCATACGCTACTTGCATTACAGTTTACGAACCGAACAGGCTTATGTC
AACTGGGTTCGTGCCTTCATCCGTTTCCACGGTGTGCGTCACCCGGCAACCTTGGGCAGCAGCGAAGTCG
AGGCATTTCTGTCCTGGCTGGCGAACGAGCGCAAGGTTTCGGTCTCCACGCATCGTCAGGCATTGGCGGC
CTTGCTGTTCTTCTACGGCAAGGTGCTGTGCACGGATCTGCCCTTGCTTCAGGAGATCGGTAGACCTCGG
CCGTCGCGGCGCTTGCCGGTGGTGCTGACCCCGGATGAAGTGGTTCGCATCCTCGGTTTTCTGGAAGGCG
AGCATCGTTTGTTCGCCCAGGACTCTAGCTATAGTTCTAGTGGTTGGCTACTCGAGATCCCGGGTGATCA
AGTCTTCGTCGAGTGATTGTAAATAAAATGTAATTTACAGTATAGTATTTTAATTAATATACAAATGATT
TGATAATAATTCTTATTTAACTATAATATATTGTGTTGGGTTGAATTAAAGGTCCGTATACTCCGGAATA
TTAATAGATCATGGAGATAATTAAAATGATAACCATCTCGCAAATAAATAAGTATTTTACTGTTTTCGTA
ACAGTTTTGTAATAAAAAAACCTATAAATATTCCGGATTATTCATACCGTCCCACCATCGGGCGCGGATC
ACCATGGGATCCCATCACCATCACCATCACGGCAAAATCGAAGAAGGTAAACTGGTAATCTGGATTAACG
GCGATAAAGGCTATAACGGTCTCGCTGAAGTCGGTAAGAAATTCGAGAAAGATACCGGAATTAAAGTCAC
CGTTGAGCATCCGGATAAACTGGAAGAGAAATTCCCACAGGTTGCGGCAACTGGCGATGGCCCTGACATT
ATCTTCTGGGCACACGACCGCTTTGGTGGCTACGCTCAATCTGGCCTGTTGGCTGAAATCACCCCGGACA
AAGCGTTCCAGGACAAGCTGTATCCGTTTACCTGGGATGCCGTACGTTACAACGGCAAGCTGATTGCTTA
CCCGATCGCTGTTGAAGCGTTATCGCTGATTTATAACAAAGATCTGCTGCCGAACCCGCCAAAAACCTGG
GAAGAGATCCCGGCGCTGGATAAAGAACTGAAAGCGAAAGGTAAGAGCGCGCTGATGTTCAACCTGCAAG
AACCGTACTTCACCTGGCCGCTGATTGCTGCTGACGGGGGTTATGCGTTCAAGTATGAAAACGGCAAGTA
CGACATTAAAGACGTGGGCGTGGATAACGCTGGCGCGAAAGCGGGTCTGACCTTCCTGGTTGACCTGATT
AAAAACAAACACATGAATGCAGACACCGATTACTCCATCGCAGAAGCTGCCTTTAATAAAGGCGAAACAG
CGATGACCATCAACGGCCCGTGGGCATGGTCCAACATCGACACCAGCAAAGTGAATTATGGTGTAACGGT
ACTGCCGACCTTCAAGGGTCAACCATCCAAACCGTTCGTTGGCGTGCTGAGCGCAGGTATTAACGCTGCC
AGTCCGAACAAAGAGCTGGCAAAAGAGTTCCTCGAAAACTATCTGCTGACTGATGAAGGTCTGGAAGCGG
TTAATAAAGACAAACCGCTGGGTGCCGTAGCGCTGAAGTCTTACGAGGAAGAGTTGGCGAAAGATCCACG
TATTGCCGCCACCATGGAAAACGCCCAGAAAGGTGAAATCATGCCGAACATCCCGCAGATGTCCGCTTTC
TGGTATGCCGTGCGTACTGCGGTGATCAACGCCGCCAGCGGTCGTCAGACTGTCGATGAAGCCCTGAAAG
ACGCGCAGACTAATTCGGGATCCTCGATCACAAGTTTGTACAAAAAAGTTGGCGAAAACCTGTACTTCCA
AGGCCCACGGCCGGGCGCCGAGCGGCTGGCGGTGCCTGGGCCAGATGGGGGCGGTGGCACGGGCCCATGG
TGGGCTGCGGGTGGCCGCGGGCCCCGCGAAGTGTCGCCGGGGGCAGGCACCGAGGTGCAGGACGCCCTGG
AGCGCGCGCTGCCGGAGCTGCAGCAGGCCTTGTCCGCGCTGAAGCAGGCGGGCGGCGCGCGGGCCGTGGG
CGCCGGCCTGGCCGAGGTCTTCCAACTGGTGGAGGAGGCCTGGCTGCTGCCGGCCGTGGGCCGCGAGGTA
GCCCAGGGTCTGTGCGACGCCATCCGCCTCGATGGCGGCCTCGACCTGCTGTTGCGGCTGCTGCAGGCGC
CGGAGTTGGAGACGCGTGTGCAGGCCGCGCGCCTGCTGGAGCAGATCCTGGTGGCTGAGAACCGAGACCG
CGTGGCGCGCATTGGGCTGGGCGTGATCCTGAACCTGGCGAAGGAACGCGAACCCGTAGAGCTGGCGCGG
AGCGTGGCAGGCATCTTGGAGCACATGTTCAAGCATTCGGAGGAGACATGCCAGAGGCTGGTGGCGGCCG
GCGGCCTGGACGCGGTGCTGTATTGGTGCCGCCGCACGGACCCCGCGCTGCTGCGCCACTGCGCGCTGGC
GCTGGGCAACTGCGCGCTGCACGGGGGCCAGGCGGTGCAGCGACGCATGGTAGAGAAGCGCGCAGCCGAG
TGGCTCTTCCCGCTCGCCTTCTCCAAGGAGGACGAGCTGCTTCGGCTGCACGCCTGCCTCGCAGTAGCGG
TGTTGGCGACTAACAAGGAGGTGGAGCGCGAGGTGGAGCGCTCGGGCACGCTGGCGCTCGTGGAGCCGCT
TGTGGCCTCGCTGGACCCTGGCCGCTTCGCCCGCTGTCTGGTGGACGCCAGCGACACAAGCCAGGGCCGC
GGGCCCGACGACCTGCAGCGCCTCGTGCCGTTGCTCGACTCTAACCGCTTGGAGGCGCAGTGCATCGGGG
CTTTCTACCTCTGCGCCGAGGCTGCCATCAAGAGCCTGCAAGGCAAGACCAAGGTGTTCAGCGACATCGG
CGCCATCCAGAGCCTGAAACGCCTGGTTTCCTACTCTACCAATGGCACTAAGTCGGCGCTGGCCAAGCGC
GCGCTGCGCCTGCTGGGCGAGGAGGTGCCACGGCCCATCCTGCCCTCCGTGCCCAGCTGGAAGGAGGCCG
AGGTTCAGACGTGGCTGCAGCAGATCGGTTTCTCCAAGTACTGCGAGAGCTTCCGGGAGCAGCAGGTGGA
TGGCGACCTGCTTCTGCGGCTCACGGAGGAGGAACTCCAGACCGACCTGGGCATGAAATCGGGCATCACC
CGCAAGAGGTTCTTTAGGGAGCTCACGGAGCTCAAGACCTTCGCCAACTATTCTACGTGCGACCGCAGCA
ACCTGGCGGACTGGCTGGGCAGCCTGGACCCGCGCTTCCGCCAGTACACCTACGGCCTGGTCAGCTGCGG
CCTGGACCGCTCCCTGCTGCACCGCGTGTCTGAGCAGCAGCTGCTGGAAGACTGCGGCATCCACCTGGGC
GTGCACCGCGCCCGCATCCTCACGGCGGCCAGAGAAATGCTACACTCCCCGCTGCCCTGTACTGGTGGCA
AACCCAGTGGGGACACTCCAGATGTCTTCATCAGCTACCGCCGGAACTCAGGTTCCCAGCTGGCCAGTCT
CCTGAAGGTGCACCTGCAGCTGCATGGCTTCAGTGTCTTCATTGATGTGGAGAAGCTGGAAGGCGGCAAG
TTCGAGGACAAACTCATCCAGAGTGTCATGGGTGCCCGCAACTTTGTGTTGGTGCTATCACCTGGAGCAC
TGGACAAGTGCATGCAAGACCATGACTGCAAGGATTGGGTGCATAAGGAGATTGTGACTGCTTTAAGCTG
CGGCAAGAACATTGTGCCCATCATTGATGGCTTCGAGTGGCCTGAGCCCCAGGTCCTGCCTGAGGACATG
CAGGCTGTGCTTACTTTCAACGGTATCAAGTGGTCCCACGAATACCAGGAGGCCACCATTGAGAAGATCA
TCCGCTTCCTGCAGTAATCAACTTTCTTGTACAAAGTGGTGATCGAGCTAGCTAGAAGCTTGTCGAGAAG
TACTAGAGGATCATAATCAGCCATACCACATTTGTAGAGGTTTTACTTGCTTTAAAAAACCTCCCACACC
TCCCCCTGAACCTGAAACATAAAATGAATGCAATTGTTGTTGTTAACTTGTTTATTGCAGCTTATAATGG
TTACAAATAAAGCAATAGCATCACAAATTTCACAAATAAAGCATTTTTTTCACTGCATTCTAGTTGTGGT
TTGTCCAAACTCATCAATGTATCTTATCATGTCTGGATCTGATCACTGCTTGAGCCTAGGAGATCCGAAC
CAGATAAGTGAAATCTAGTTCCAAACTATTTTGTCATTTTTAATTTTCGTATTAGCTTACGACGCTACAC
CCAGTTCCCATCTATTTTGTCACTCTTCCCTAAATAATCCTTAAAAACTCCATTTCCACCCCTCCCAGTT
CCCAACTATTTTGTCCGCCCACAGCGGGGCATTTTTCTTCCTGTTATGTTTTTAATCAAACATCCTGCCA
ACTCCATGTGACAAACCGTCATCTTCGGCTACTTTTTCTCTGTCACAGAATGAAAATTTTTCTGTCATCT
CTTCGTTATTAATGTTTGTAATTGACTGAATATCAACGCTTATTTGCAGCCTGAATGGCGAATGG
Features (pLannotate 1.2.2; 21 found; start..end, strand, type, name):
      2..456     +  rep_origin     f1 ori (sequence partly withheld): f1 bacteriophage origin of replication; arrow indicates direction of (+) strand synthesis
    482..586     +  promoter       AmpR promoter: bla
    587..1447    +  CDS            AmpR: β-lactamase; bla; confers resistance to ampicillin, carbenicillin, and related antibiotics
   1618..2206    +  rep_origin     ori: high-copy-number ColE1/pMB1/pBR322/pUC origin of replication
   2392..2443    -  misc_feature   bom (fragment): basis of mobility region from pBR322
   2511..2735    -  mobile_element Tn7R: mini-Tn7 element (right end of the Tn7 transposon) Tn7
   2802..3335    -  CDS            GmR: gentamycin acetyltransferase; aacC1; confers resistance to gentamycin
   3524..3552    -  promoter       Pc promoter: intI1 (promoter lies within the coding sequence); class 1 integron promoter
   3530..3922    -  CDS            YPR2_ECOLX: Protein predicted: Swiss-Prot protein existence level 4. From Escherichia coli.
   3915..4024    -  promoter       p10 promoter: baculovirus promoter for expression in insect cells
   4048..4139    +  promoter       polyhedrin promoter: polh from Autographa californica; promoter for the baculovirus polyhedrin gene
   4193..4210    +  CDS            7xHis (fragment): 6xHis affinity tag
   4214..5311    +  CDS            MBP: maltose binding protein from E. coli; malE (mutated); This version of the gene does not encode a signal sequence, so MBP will remain in the cytosol.
   5331..5348    +  protein_bind   attB1 (fragment): mutant version of attB; core recombination site for the Gateway® BP reaction BP Clonase™
   5354..5370    +  CDS            TEV site (fragment): tobacco etch virus (TEV) protease recognition and cleavage site
   5372..7414    +  CDS            SARM1 (fragment): SARM1_HUMAN - Also known as KIAA0524 From Homo sapiens (Human).
   7422..7439    -  protein_bind   attB2 (fragment): mutant version of attB; core recombination site for the Gateway® BP reaction BP Clonase™
   7479..7562    +  CDS            large T antigen (fragment): large T antigen from SV40 (simian virus 40)
   7585..7719    +  polyA_signal   SV40 poly(A) signal: SV40 polyadenylation signal
   7748..7913    -  mobile_element Tn7L: mini-Tn7 element (left end of the Tn7 transposon) Tn7
   8076..8092    +  CDS            lacZα (fragment): LacZα fragment of β-galactosidase; lacZ fragment
