[The description below was written by a language model from this plasmid's Addgene catalogue record and pLannotate feature annotations shown in this document.]
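Description:
pFastBac HTB MBP-SARM1 A600G is a baculovirus donor (transfer) plasmid built on the pFastBac HTB backbone for producing recombinant human SARM1 in insect cells. In E. coli it is maintained as a high-copy plasmid through a ColE1/pUC-type origin and selected with ampicillin via the β-lactamase gene; an f1 origin is also present. The expression cassette lies between the Tn7R and Tn7L ends of a mini-Tn7 element, together with a gentamicin acetyltransferase marker driven by the Pc integron promoter. In this vector family, this arrangement allows site-specific transposition of the cassette into a baculovirus shuttle genome (bacmid) in a suitable bacterial host, with gentamicin resistance marking the transposed segment. The resulting bacmid is then used to generate recombinant virus.

Within the transposable region, the strong, very late polyhedrin promoter from Autographa californica drives a single fusion open reading frame. It comprises an N-terminal His tag, a signal-sequence-free E. coli maltose-binding protein, a TEV protease recognition site and the SARM1 coding region, followed by the SV40 polyadenylation signal. The SARM1 annotation is flagged as a fragment of the human protein, spanning about 2 kb, so it may not match the full-length reference, and it carries the recorded A600G mutation. Short attB1- and attB2-like remnants flank the TEV-SARM1 segment, although the record lists restriction cloning with unknown sites. A p10 promoter is annotated in the opposite orientation, with no obvious payload assigned to it. The His and MBP tags permit affinity purification and may aid solubility, and TEV cleavage can remove them, consistent with the stated purpose of purifying SARM1 from insect cells.
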