Addgene plasmid #195764: pFastBac HTB MBP-SARM1 A600G
Purpose: Purification of SARM1 from insect cells
Depositing lab: Hao Wu. Depositing organization: Boston Children's Hospital.
Backbone
  Vector backbone: pFastBac HTB
  Vector type: Insect Expression
Growth in bacteria
  Bacterial resistance: Ampicillin, 100 μg/mL
  Growth temperature: 37°C
  Growth strain: DH5alpha
  Copy number: High Copy
Gene/Insert
  Gene/Insert name: SARM1 (alt name: SARM1)
  Species: H. sapiens (human)
  Mutation: A600G
  Entrez Gene: SARM1 (a.k.a. MyD88-5, SAMD2, SARM)
  Promoter: polyhedrin
  Tag / fusion protein: HIS-MBP-TEV (N terminal on backbone)
  Cloning method: Restriction Enzyme; 5′ cloning site unknown (unknown if destroyed); 3′ cloning site unknown (unknown if destroyed)
  Sequencing primers: 5′ polyhedrin-fwd; 3′ SV40pA-R
Terms and licenses: Academic/Nonprofit Terms; Industry Terms: Not Available to Industry
How to cite: pFastBac HTB MBP-SARM1 A600G was a gift from Hao Wu (Addgene plasmid # 195764 ; http://n2t.net/addgene:195764 ; RRID:Addgene_195764)
